Addgene plasmid #133362: BII-Sh-PIR702W-Luc
Purpose: Piggybac vector for shRNA-mediated knockdown, co-expressed with GFP-NLS
Depositing lab: Blair Madison. Depositing organization: Washington University in Saint Louis. Publication: The oncogenic function of PLAGL2 is mediated via ASCL2 and IGF2 and a Wnt-independent mechanism in colorectal cancer. Fischer AD, Veronese-Paniagua DA, Swaminathan S, Kashima H, Rubin DC, Madison BB. Am J Physiol Gastrointest Liver Physiol. 2023 Jun 13. doi: 10.1152/ajpgi.00058.2022. PubMed 37310750.
Backbone
  Vector backbone: BII-sh-PIR702W
  Backbone manufacturer: Madison Lab
  Vector type: Mammalian Expression
  Selectable markers: Puromycin
Growth in bacteria
  Bacterial resistance: Ampicillin, 100 μg/mL
  Growth temperature: 37°C
  Growth strain: DH5alpha
  Copy number: High Copy
Gene/Insert
  Gene/Insert name: IRFP-702
  gRNA/shRNA sequence: GTCACAGAATCGTCGTATGCAGCTCGAGCTGCATACGACGATTCTGTGA
  Species: Other
  Mutation: N/A
  Promoter: CMV enhancer and hEf1a (CpG free)
  Tag / fusion protein: HA-tagged IRFP (N terminal on insert)
  Cloning method: Restriction Enzyme; 5′ cloning site Unknown (unknown if destroyed)
Terms and licenses: Academic/Nonprofit Terms; Industry Terms: Not Available to Industry
Depositor comments: Please visit https://doi.org/10.1101/2020.10.14.339531 for bioRxiv preprint.
How to cite: BII-Sh-PIR702W-Luc was a gift from Blair Madison (Addgene plasmid # 133362 ; http://n2t.net/addgene:133362 ; RRID:Addgene_133362)
