[The description below was written by a language model from this plasmid's Addgene catalogue record and pLannotate feature annotations shown in this document.]
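Description:
BII-Sh-PIR702W-Luc is a piggyBac transposon plasmid for stable shRNA-mediated knockdown in mammalian cells, built on the BII-sh-PIR702W backbone. In bacteria it is a high-copy, pBluescript-like plasmid carrying a ColE1/pUC origin, an f1 origin, and an ampicillin resistance gene, together with remnants of the lac promoter/operator and lacZα region. The two sequence records (depositor and NGS, about 8.3 kb) carry the same set of features and differ only in their start point and by one nucleotide in length. The piggyBac terminal repeats are not annotated in either table, so the transposon boundaries cannot be placed from the record. Short fragments matching the lambda portal protein B gene flank the mammalian cassette and probably represent stuffer or spacer sequence.

The payload has two transcription units. A human U6 RNA polymerase III promoter drives the shRNA hairpin; the "Luc" in the name suggests a luciferase-targeting hairpin, likely a control, although the record does not explicitly state the target. Downstream, a Pol II promoter, catalogued as a CMV enhancer plus CpG-free hEF1α promoter (the annotation detects mouse CMV fragments), expresses the puromycin N-acetyltransferase gene (pac) linked through a T2A peptide to HA-tagged iRFP702. iRFP702 is a near-infrared, biliverdin-dependent fluorescent protein. A WPRE follows to enhance transcript expression, and an SV40 poly(A) signal is annotated nearby on the opposite strand. Cells that have integrated the cassette, normally by co-delivery of a piggyBac transposase, can therefore be selected with puromycin and tracked by near-infrared fluorescence. The catalogue purpose line mentions co-expression of GFP-NLS, but no GFP is annotated in either sequence; the reporter supported by the insert fields and the sequence is iRFP702.
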