Features (pLannotate 1.2.2; 21 found; start..end, strand, type, name):
    308..325     -  misc_feature   MCS (fragment): pBluescript multiple cloning site
    580..820     +  promoter       U6 promoter: RNA polymerase III promoter for human U6 snRNA
    917..1000    +  promoter       mCMV promoter (fragment): mouse cytomegalovirus (CMV) immediate early promoter
   1117..1324    +  promoter       mCMV promoter (fragment): mouse cytomegalovirus (CMV) immediate early promoter
   1591..2187    +  CDS            pac: PUAC_STRAD - Protein predicted: Swiss-Prot protein existence level 4. Detoxification of puromycin. From Streptomyces alboniger.
   2203..2255    +  CDS            T2A (fragment): 2A peptide from Thosea asigna virus capsid protein Eukaryotic ribosomes fail to insert a peptide bond between the Gly and Pro residues, yielding separate polypeptides.
   2296..3228    +  CDS            iRFP702: iRFP702 is a basic (constitutively fluorescent) near ir fluorescent protein published in 2013, derived from Rhodopseudomonas palustris CGA009. It has low acid sensitivity. It requires the cofactor biliverdin for fluorescence.
   3249..3837    +  misc_feature   WPRE: woodchuck hepatitis virus posttranscriptional regulatory element
   3917..4051    -  polyA_signal   SV40 poly(A) signal: SV40 polyadenylation signal
   4074..4157    -  CDS            large T antigen (fragment): large T antigen from SV40 (simian virus 40)
   4898..5017    -  CDS            B (fragment): PORTL_LAMBD - Experimental evidence at protein level: Swiss-Prot protein existence level 1. Forms the portal vertex of the capsid (PubMed:6228056, PubMed:6232391). This portal plays critical roles in head assembly, genome packaging, neck/tail attachment, and genome ejection (Probable). The portal protein multimerizes as a single ring-shaped homododecamer arranged around a central channel (PubMed:6232391). Binds to the terminase subunits to form the packaging machine (PubMed:7799432). From Escherichia phage lambda (Bacteriophage lambda).
   5019..5174    +  CDS            lacZα (fragment): LacZα fragment of β-galactosidase; lacZ fragment
   5179..5607    +  rep_origin     f1 ori (sequence partly withheld): f1 bacteriophage origin of replication; arrow indicates direction of (+) strand synthesis
   5660..5764    +  promoter       AmpR promoter: bla
   5765..6625    +  CDS            AmpR: β-lactamase; bla; confers resistance to ampicillin, carbenicillin, and related antibiotics
   6796..7384    +  rep_origin     ori: high-copy-number ColE1/pMB1/pBR322/pUC origin of replication
   7567..7659    +  CDS            lacI (fragment): lac repressor; lacI; The lac repressor binds to the lac operator to inhibit transcription in E. coli. This inhibition can be relieved by adding lactose or isopropyl-β-D-thiogalactopyranoside (IPTG).
   7672..7693    +  protein_bind   CAP binding site: CAP binding activates transcription in the presence of cAMP. E. coli catabolite activator protein
   7708..7738    +  promoter       lac promoter: promoter for the E. coli lac operon
   7746..7762    +  protein_bind   lac operator: The lac repressor binds to the lac operator to inhibit transcription in E. coli. This inhibition can be relieved by adding lactose or isopropyl-β-D-thiogalactopyranoside (IPTG). lac repressor encoded by lacI
   7800..8267    -  CDS            B (fragment): PORTL_LAMBD - Experimental evidence at protein level: Swiss-Prot protein existence level 1. Forms the portal vertex of the capsid (PubMed:6228056, PubMed:6232391). This portal plays critical roles in head assembly, genome packaging, neck/tail attachment, and genome ejection (Probable). The portal protein multimerizes as a single ring-shaped homododecamer arranged around a central channel (PubMed:6232391). Binds to the terminase subunits to form the packaging machine (PubMed:7799432). From Escherichia phage lambda (Bacteriophage lambda).
>Addgene plasmid #133362 | BII-Sh-PIR702W-Luc | depositor full sequence | sequence record 256343 | BII-Sh-PIR702W-Luc sequence 8272 bps
TTAACCCTAGAAAGATAGTCTGCGTAAAATTGACGCATGCATTCTTGAAATATTGCTCTCTCTTTCTAAA
TAGCGCGAATCCGTCGCTGTGCATTTAGGACATCTCAGTCGCCGCTTGGAGCTCCCGTGAGGCGTGCTTG
TCAATGCGGTAAGTGTCACTGATTTTGAACTATAACGACCGCGTGAGTCAAAATGACGCATGATTATCTT
TTACGTGACTTTTAAGATTTAACTCATACGATAATTATATTGTTATTTCATGTTCTACTTACGTGATAAC
TTATTATATATATATTTTCTTGTTATAGATCCACTAGTTCTAGAGGGACAGCCCCCCCCCAAAGCCCCCA
GGGATGTAATTACGTCCCTCCCCCGCTAGGGGGCAGCAGCGAGCCGCCCGGGGCTCCGCTCCGGTCCGGC
GCTCCCCCCGCATCCCCGAGCCGGCAGCGTGCGGGGACAGCCCGGGCACGGGGAAGGTGGCACGGGATCG
CTTTCCTCTGAACGCTTCTCGCTGCTCTTTGAGCCTGCAGACACCTGGGGGGATACGGGGAAAAGGCCTC
CAGGGCCGCCCCCTTCACCGAGGGCCTATTTCCCATGATTCCTTCATATTTGCATATACGATACAAGGCT
GTTAGAGAGATAATTGGAATTAATTTGACTGTAAACACAAAGATATTAGTACAAAATACGTGACGTAGAA
AGTAATAATTTCTTGGGTAGTTTGCAGTTTTAAAATTATGTTTTAAAATGGACTATCATATGCTTACCGT
AACTTGAAAGTATTTCGATTTCTTGGCTTTATATATCTTGTGGAAAGGACGAAACACCGGTCACAGAATC
GTCGTATGCAGCTCGAGCTGCATACGACGATTCTGTGATTTTTGCCTCCAAGGCCTGCAGGAGTCAATGG
GAAAAACCCATTGGAGCCAAGTACACTGACTCAATAGGGACTTTCCATTGGGTTTTGCCCAGTACATAAG
GTCAATAGGGGGTGAGTCAACAGGAAAGTCCCATTGGAGCCAAGTACATTGAGTCAATAGGGACTTTCCA
ATGGGTTTTGCCCAGTACATAAGGTCAATGGGAGGTAAGCCAATGGGTTTTTCCCATTACTGACATGTAT
ACTGAGTCATTAGGGACTTTCCAATGGGTTTTGCCCAGTACATAAGGTCAATAGGGGTGAATCAACAGGA
AAGTCCCATTGGAGCCAAGTACACTGAGTCAATAGGGACTTTCCATTGGGTTTTGCCCAGTACAAAAGGT
CAATAGGGGGTGAGTCAATGGGTTTTTCCCATTATTGGCACATACATAAGGTCAATAGGGGTGACTAGTG
GAGAAGAGCATGCTTGAGGGCTGAGTGCCCCTCAGTGGGCAGAGAGCACATGGCCCACAGTCCCTGAGAA
GTTGGGGGGAGGGGTGGGCAATTGAACTGGTGCCTAGAGAAGGTGGGGCTTGGGTAAACTGGGAAAGTGA
TGTGGTGTACTGGCTCCACCTTTTTCCCCAGGGTGGGGGAGAACCATATATAAGTGCAGTAGTCTCTGTG
AACATTCGGTTTAGTGAACCTGCAGGTCGGCCGCCACGACCGGTGCCACCATGACTGAATACAAACCAAC
TGTTCGCCTGGCAACTCGTGATGATGTTCCACGTGCAGTTCGCACCCTGGCTGCTGCATTTGCTGACTAC
CCTGCAACCCGTCACACTGTGGACCCAGACCGCCACATTGAACGTGTGACTGAACTGCAGGAGCTGTTCC
TGACCCGTGTGGGCCTGGACATTGGCAAAGTGTGGGTGGCAGATGATGGTGCTGCTGTGGCAGTGTGGAC
CACCCCTGAATCTGTTGAAGCTGGTGCAGTGTTTGCTGAGATTGGCCCACGCATGGCAGAACTGTCTGGC
AGCCGCCTGGCAGCACAACAGCAGATGGAAGGTCTGCTGGCACCACACCGCCCAAAAGAACCTGCTTGGT
TCCTGGCAACTGTGGGTGTGAGCCCTGACCACCAGGGTAAGGGCCTGGGCTCTGCAGTGGTGCTGCCTGG
TGTGGAAGCAGCTGAACGTGCAGGTGTGCCTGCTTTCCTGGAGACCTCAGCTCCACGCAACCTGCCTTTC
TATGAACGCCTGGGCTTCACTGTGACTGCTGATGTGGAAGTGCCAGAAGGCCCACGCACTTGGTGCATGA
CTCGCAAACCAGGTGCTAGCCTTGGCTCCGGCGAGGGCAGGGGAAGTCTTCTAACATGCGGGGACGTGGA
GGAAAATCCCGGCCCACTCGGCTACCCCTACGACGTGCCCGACTACGCCAGCGGCATGGCCAGAAAGGTG
GATCTGACAAGCTGTGACAGAGAACCCATCCACATTCCTGGCAGCATCCAACCCTGTGGCTGCCTCCTGG
CTTGTGATGCACAAGCAGTCAGGATTACAAGGATTACAGAAAATGCTGGAGCCTTCTTTGGAAGGGAAAC
CCCTAGGGTGGGAGAGCTGTTGGCCGATTACTTTGGCGAAACAGAGGCCCATGCCTTGAGAAACGCACTG
GCTCAGAGCTCTGATCCTAAAAGGCCTGCTCTGATCTTTGGCTGGAGAGATGGCCTCACTGGCAGAACCT
TCGATATTAGCCTCCATAGGCACGATGGAACCTCCATTATTGAATTTGAGCCCGCTGCCGCTGAGCAGGC
TGATAACCCTCTGAGACTCACAAGACAAATCATTGCCAGGACCAAGGAACTCAAGTCCCTGGAAGAAATG
GCAGCCAGGGTGCCAAGATATCTCCAGGCTATGCTGGGCTACCACAGAGTCATGCTGTATAGGTTTGCTG
ATGATGGAAGCGGGAAGGTCATTGGGGAGGCAAAGAGGTCTGACCTCGAAAGCTTCTTGGGACAACACTT
CCCTGCCAGCCTGGTCCCCCAGCAGGCCAGGCTGCTCTATCTCAAGAATGCCATCAGGGTGGTGTCTGAT
AGCAGAGGGATCAGCTCCAGAATCGTCCCTGAGCATGACGCCTCTGGCGCTGCCCTGGATTTGAGCTTTG
CTCACCTCAGGAGCATCTCTCCTATACATTTGGAATTTCTGAGGAACATGGGGGTGTCTGCCTCCATGAG
CCTGAGCATCATTATCGATGGCACCCTCTGGGGCCTCATTATCTGCCACCACTATGAACCTAGAGCTGTC
CCTATGGCACAGAGAGTGGCTGCTGAGATGTTCGCTGATTTTCTCAGCTTGCACTTTACTGCTGCTCATC
ACCAAAGATAAGAGTTCGCGTCTGGAACAATCAACCTCTGGATTACAAAATTTGTGAAAGATTGACTGGT
ATTCTTAACTATGTTGCTCCTTTTACGCTATGTGGATACGCTGCTTTAATGCCTTTGTATCATGCTATTG
CTTCCCGTATGGCTTTCATTTTCTCCTCCTTGTATAAATCCTGGTTGCTGTCTCTTTATGAGGAGTTGTG
GCCCGTTGTCAGGCAACGTGGCGTGGTGTGCACTGTGTTTGCTGACGCAACCCCCACTGGTTGGGGCATT
GCCACCACCTGTCAGCTCCTTTCCGGGACTTTCGCTTTCCCCCTCCCTATTGCCACGGCGGAACTCATCG
CCGCCTGCCTTGCCCGCTGCTGGACAGGGGCTCGGCTGTTGGGCACTGACAATTCCGTGGTGTTGTCGGG
GAAGCTGACGTCCTTTCCATGGCTGCTCGCCTGTGTTGCCACCTGGATTCTGCGCGGGACGTCCTTCTGC
TACGTCCCTTCGGCCCTCAATCCAGCGGACCTTCCTTCCCGCGGCCTGCTGCCGGCTCTGCGGCCTCTTC
CGCGTCTTCGCCTTCGCCCTCAGACGAGTCGGATCTCCCTTTGGGCCGCCTCCCCGCCTGGAATTAATTC
TGGCTAAGCACTTCGTGGCCGTCGATCGTTTAAAGGGAGGTAGTGAGTCGAGATATCGATACTAGTGATC
CAGACATGATAAGATACATTGATGAGTTTGGACAAACCACAACTAGAATGCAGTGAAAAAAATGCTTTAT
TTGTGAAATTTGTGATGCTATTGCTTTATTTGTAACCATTATAAGCTGCAATAAACAAGTTAACAACAAC
AATTGCATTCATTTTATGTTTCAGGTTCAGGGGGAGGTGTGGGAGGTTTTTTAAAGCAAGTAAAACCTCT
ACAAATGTGGTATGGCTGATTATGATCCTCTAGAGGGACAGCCCCCCCCCAAAGCCCCCAGGGATGTAAT
TACGTCCCTCCCCCGCTAGGGGGCAGCAGCGAGCCGCCCGGGGCTCCGCTCCGGTCCGGCGCTCCCCCCG
CATCCCCGAGCCGGCAGCGTGCGGGGACAGCCCGGGCACGGGGAAGGTGGCACGGGATCGCTTTCCTCTG
AACGCTTCTCGCTGCTCTTTGAGCCTGCAGACACCTGGGGGGATACGGGGAAAAGCCATACCAATGGAGC
TCACGGGGACAGCCCCCCCCCAAAGCCCCCAGGGATGTAATTACGTCCCTCCCCCGCTAGGGGGCAGCAG
CGAGCCGCCCGGGGCTCCGCTCCGGTCCGGCGCTCCCCCCGCATCCCCGAGCCGGCAGCGTGCGGGGACA
GCCCGGGCACGGGGAAGGTGGCACGGGATCGCTTTCCTCTGAACGCTTCTCGCTGCTCTTTGAGCCTGCA
GACACCTGGGGGGATACGGGGAAAAAGAATTCGATAAAAGTTTTGTTACTTTATAGAAGAAATTTTGAGT
TTTTGTTTTTTTTAATAAATAAATAAACATAAATAAATTGTTTGTTGAATTTATTATTAGTATGTAAGTG
TAAATATAATAAAACTTAATATCTATTCAAATTAATAAATAAACCTCGATATACAGACCGATAAAACACA
TGCGTCAATTTTACACATGATTATCTTTAACGTACGTCACAATATGATTATCTTTCTAGGGTTAATCTAG
CTGCGTGTTCTGCAGCGTGTCGAGCATCTTCATCTGCTCCATCACGCTGTAAAACACATTTGCACCGCGA
GTCTGCCCGTCCTCCACGGGTTCAAAAACGTGAATGAACGAGGCGCGCTCACTGGCCGTCGTTTTACAAC
GTCGTGACTGGGAAAACCCTGGCGTTACCCAACTTAATCGCCTTGCAGCACATCCCCCTTTCGCCAGCTG
GCGTAATAGCGAAGAGGCCCGCACCGATCGCCCTTCCCAACAGTTGCGCAGCCTGAATGGCGAATGGG
[124 nt withheld, positions 5179-5302]
C
[91 nt withheld, positions 5304-5394]
A
[49 nt withheld, positions 5396-5444]
CCTTTGACGTTGGAGTCCACGTTCTTT
[37 nt withheld, positions 5472-5508]
ACCCTATCTCGGTCTATTCTTTTGATTTATAAGGGATTTTGCCGATTTCGGCCTATTGGTTAAAAAATGA
GCTGATTTAACAAAAATTTAACGCGAATTTTAACAAAATATTAACGCTTACAATTTAGGTGGCACTTTTC
GGGGAAATGTGCGCGGAACCCCTATTTGTTTATTTTTCTAAATACATTCAAATATGTATCCGCTCATGAG
ACAATAACCCTGATAAATGCTTCAATAATATTGAAAAAGGAAGAGTATGAGTATTCAACATTTCCGTGTC
GCCCTTATTCCCTTTTTTGCGGCATTTTGCCTTCCTGTTTTTGCTCACCCAGAAACGCTGGTGAAAGTAA
AAGATGCTGAAGATCAGTTGGGTGCACGAGTGGGTTACATCGAACTGGATCTCAACAGCGGTAAGATCCT
TGAGAGTTTTCGCCCCGAAGAACGTTTTCCAATGATGAGCACTTTTAAAGTTCTGCTATGTGGCGCGGTA
TTATCCCGTATTGACGCCGGGCAAGAGCAACTCGGTCGCCGCATACACTATTCTCAGAATGACTTGGTTG
AGTACTCACCAGTCACAGAAAAGCATCTTACGGATGGCATGACAGTAAGAGAATTATGCAGTGCTGCCAT
AACCATGAGTGATAACACTGCGGCCAACTTACTTCTGACAACGATCGGAGGACCGAAGGAGCTAACCGCT
TTTTTGCACAACATGGGGGATCATGTAACTCGCCTTGATCGTTGGGAACCGGAGCTGAATGAAGCCATAC
CAAACGACGAGCGTGACACCACGATGCCTGTAGCAATGGCAACAACGTTGCGCAAACTATTAACTGGCGA
ACTACTTACTCTAGCTTCCCGGCAACAATTAATAGACTGGATGGAGGCGGATAAAGTTGCAGGACCACTT
CTGCGCTCGGCCCTTCCGGCTGGCTGGTTTATTGCTGATAAATCTGGAGCCGGTGAGCGTGGGTCTCGCG
GTATCATTGCAGCACTGGGGCCAGATGGTAAGCCCTCCCGTATCGTAGTTATCTACACGACGGGGAGTCA
GGCAACTATGGATGAACGAAATAGACAGATCGCTGAGATAGGTGCCTCACTGATTAAGCATTGGTAACTG
TCAGACCAAGTTTACTCATATATACTTTAGATTGATTTAAAACTTCATTTTTAATTTAAAAGGATCTAGG
TGAAGATCCTTTTTGATAATCTCATGACCAAAATCCCTTAACGTGAGTTTTCGTTCCACTGAGCGTCAGA
CCCCGTAGAAAAGATCAAAGGATCTTCTTGAGATCCTTTTTTTCTGCGCGTAATCTGCTGCTTGCAAACA
AAAAAACCACCGCTACCAGCGGTGGTTTGTTTGCCGGATCAAGAGCTACCAACTCTTTTTCCGAAGGTAA
CTGGCTTCAGCAGAGCGCAGATACCAAATACTGTCCTTCTAGTGTAGCCGTAGTTAGGCCACCACTTCAA
GAACTCTGTAGCACCGCCTACATACCTCGCTCTGCTAATCCTGTTACCAGTGGCTGCTGCCAGTGGCGAT
AAGTCGTGTCTTACCGGGTTGGACTCAAGACGATAGTTACCGGATAAGGCGCAGCGGTCGGGCTGAACGG
GGGGTTCGTGCACACAGCCCAGCTTGGAGCGAACGACCTACACCGAACTGAGATACCTACAGCGTGAGCT
ATGAGAAAGCGCCACGCTTCCCGAAGGGAGAAAGGCGGACAGGTATCCGGTAAGCGGCAGGGTCGGAACA
GGAGAGCGCACGAGGGAGCTTCCAGGGGGAAACGCCTGGTATCTTTATAGTCCTGTCGGGTTTCGCCACC
TCTGACTTGAGCGTCGATTTTTGTGATGCTCGTCAGGGGGGCGGAGCCTATGGAAAAACGCCAGCAACGC
GGCCTTTTTACGGTTCCTGGCCTTTTGCTGGCCTTTTGCTCACATGTTCTTTCCTGCGTTATCCCCTGAT
TCTGTGGATAACCGTATTACCGCCTTTGAGTGAGCTGATACCGCTCGCCGCAGCCGAACGACCGAGCGCA
GCGAGTCAGTGAGCGAGGAAGCGGAAGAGCGCCCAATACGCAAACCGCCTCTCCCCGCGCGTTGGCCGAT
TCATTAATGCAGCTGGCACGACAGGTTTCCCGACTGGAAAGCGGGCAGTGAGCGCAACGCAATTAATGTG
AGTTAGCTCACTCATTAGGCACCCCAGGCTTTACACTTTATGCTTCCGGCTCGTATGTTGTGTGGAATTG
TGAGCGGATAACAATTTCACACAGGAAACAGCTATGACCATGATTACGCCAAGCGCGCCCGCCGGGTAAC
TCACGGGGTATCCATGTCCATTTCTGCGGCATCCAGCCAGGATACCCGTCCTCGCTGACGTAATATCCCA
GCGCCGCACCGCTGTCATTAATCTGCACACCGGCACGGCAGTTCCGGCTGTCGCCGGTATTGTTCGGGTT
GCTGATGCGCTTCGGGCTGACCATCCGGAACTGTGTCCGGAAAAGCCGCGACGAACTGGTATCCCAGGTG
GCCTGAACGAACAGTTCACCGTTAAAGGCGTGCATGGCCACACCTTCCCGAATCATCATGGTAAACGTGC
GTTTTCGCTCAACGTCAATGCAGCAGCAGTCATCCTCGGCAAACTCTTTCCATGCCGCTTCAACCTCGCG
GGAAAAGGCACGGGCTTCTTCCTCCCCGATGCCCAGATAGCGCCAGCTTGGGCGATGACTGAGCCGGAAA
AAAGACCCGACGATATGATCCTGATGCAGCTAGA
