Features (pLannotate 1.2.2; 21 found; start..end, strand, type, name):
      1..31      +  promoter       lac promoter: promoter for the E. coli lac operon
     39..55      +  protein_bind   lac operator: The lac repressor binds to the lac operator to inhibit transcription in E. coli. This inhibition can be relieved by adding lactose or isopropyl-β-D-thiogalactopyranoside (IPTG). lac repressor encoded by lacI
     93..560     -  CDS            B (fragment): PORTL_LAMBD - Experimental evidence at protein level: Swiss-Prot protein existence level 1. Forms the portal vertex of the capsid (PubMed:6228056, PubMed:6232391). This portal plays critical roles in head assembly, genome packaging, neck/tail attachment, and genome ejection (Probable). The portal protein multimerizes as a single ring-shaped homododecamer arranged around a central channel (PubMed:6232391). Binds to the terminase subunits to form the packaging machine (PubMed:7799432). From Escherichia phage lambda (Bacteriophage lambda).
    873..890     -  misc_feature   MCS (fragment): pBluescript multiple cloning site
   1145..1385    +  promoter       U6 promoter: RNA polymerase III promoter for human U6 snRNA
   1482..1565    +  promoter       mCMV promoter (fragment): mouse cytomegalovirus (CMV) immediate early promoter
   1682..1889    +  promoter       mCMV promoter (fragment): mouse cytomegalovirus (CMV) immediate early promoter
   2156..2752    +  CDS            pac: PUAC_STRAD - Protein predicted: Swiss-Prot protein existence level 4. Detoxification of puromycin. From Streptomyces alboniger.
   2768..2820    +  CDS            T2A (fragment): 2A peptide from Thosea asigna virus capsid protein Eukaryotic ribosomes fail to insert a peptide bond between the Gly and Pro residues, yielding separate polypeptides.
   2861..3793    +  CDS            iRFP702: iRFP702 is a basic (constitutively fluorescent) near ir fluorescent protein published in 2013, derived from Rhodopseudomonas palustris CGA009. It has low acid sensitivity. It requires the cofactor biliverdin for fluorescence.
   3814..4402    +  misc_feature   WPRE: woodchuck hepatitis virus posttranscriptional regulatory element
   4482..4616    -  polyA_signal   SV40 poly(A) signal: SV40 polyadenylation signal
   4639..4722    -  CDS            large T antigen (fragment): large T antigen from SV40 (simian virus 40)
   5464..5583    -  CDS            B (fragment): PORTL_LAMBD - Experimental evidence at protein level: Swiss-Prot protein existence level 1. Forms the portal vertex of the capsid (PubMed:6228056, PubMed:6232391). This portal plays critical roles in head assembly, genome packaging, neck/tail attachment, and genome ejection (Probable). The portal protein multimerizes as a single ring-shaped homododecamer arranged around a central channel (PubMed:6232391). Binds to the terminase subunits to form the packaging machine (PubMed:7799432). From Escherichia phage lambda (Bacteriophage lambda).
   5585..5740    +  CDS            lacZα (fragment): LacZα fragment of β-galactosidase; lacZ fragment
   5745..6173    +  rep_origin     f1 ori (sequence partly withheld): f1 bacteriophage origin of replication; arrow indicates direction of (+) strand synthesis
   6226..6330    +  promoter       AmpR promoter: bla
   6331..7191    +  CDS            AmpR: β-lactamase; bla; confers resistance to ampicillin, carbenicillin, and related antibiotics
   7362..7950    +  rep_origin     ori: high-copy-number ColE1/pMB1/pBR322/pUC origin of replication
   8133..8225    +  CDS            lacI (fragment): lac repressor; lacI; The lac repressor binds to the lac operator to inhibit transcription in E. coli. This inhibition can be relieved by adding lactose or isopropyl-β-D-thiogalactopyranoside (IPTG).
   8238..8259    +  protein_bind   CAP binding site: CAP binding activates transcription in the presence of cAMP. E. coli catabolite activator protein
>Addgene plasmid #133362 | BII-Sh-PIR702W-Luc | addgene full sequence | sequence record 267398 | Addgene NGS Result
TTTACACTTTATGCTTCCGGCTCGTATGTTGTGTGGAATTGTGAGCGGATAACAATTTCACACAGGAAAC
AGCTATGACCATGATTACGCCAAGCGCGCCCGCCGGGTAACTCACGGGGTATCCATGTCCATTTCTGCGG
CATCCAGCCAGGATACCCGTCCTCGCTGACGTAATATCCCAGCGCCGCACCGCTGTCATTAATCTGCACA
CCGGCACGGCAGTTCCGGCTGTCGCCGGTATTGTTCGGGTTGCTGATGCGCTTCGGGCTGACCATCCGGA
ACTGTGTCCGGAAAAGCCGCGACGAACTGGTATCCCAGGTGGCCTGAACGAACAGTTCACCGTTAAAGGC
GTGCATGGCCACACCTTCCCGAATCATCATGGTAAACGTGCGTTTTCGCTCAACGTCAATGCAGCAGCAG
TCATCCTCGGCAAACTCTTTCCATGCCGCTTCAACCTCGCGGGAAAAGGCACGGGCTTCTTCCTCCCCGA
TGCCCAGATAGCGCCAGCTTGGGCGATGACTGAGCCGGAAAAAAGACCCGACGATATGATCCTGATGCAG
CTAGATTAACCCTAGAAAGATAGTCTGCGTAAAATTGACGCATGCATTCTTGAAATATTGCTCTCTCTTT
CTAAATAGCGCGAATCCGTCGCTGTGCATTTAGGACATCTCAGTCGCCGCTTGGAGCTCCCGTGAGGCGT
GCTTGTCAATGCGGTAAGTGTCACTGATTTTGAACTATAACGACCGCGTGAGTCAAAATGACGCATGATT
ATCTTTTACGTGACTTTTAAGATTTAACTCATACGATAATTATATTGTTATTTCATGTTCTACTTACGTG
ATAACTTATTATATATATATTTTCTTGTTATAGATCCACTAGTTCTAGAGGGACAGCCCCCCCCCAAAGC
CCCCAGGGATGTAATTACGTCCCTCCCCCGCTAGGGGGCAGCAGCGAGCCGCCCGGGGCTCCGCTCCGGT
CCGGCGCTCCCCCCGCATCCCCGAGCCGGCAGCGTGCGGGGACAGCCCGGGCACGGGGAAGGTGGCACGG
GATCGCTTTCCTCTGAACGCTTCTCGCTGCTCTTTGAGCCTGCAGACACCTGGGGGGATACGGGGAAAAG
GCCTCCAGGGCCGCCCCCTTCACCGAGGGCCTATTTCCCATGATTCCTTCATATTTGCATATACGATACA
AGGCTGTTAGAGAGATAATTGGAATTAATTTGACTGTAAACACAAAGATATTAGTACAAAATACGTGACG
TAGAAAGTAATAATTTCTTGGGTAGTTTGCAGTTTTAAAATTATGTTTTAAAATGGACTATCATATGCTT
ACCGTAACTTGAAAGTATTTCGATTTCTTGGCTTTATATATCTTGTGGAAAGGACGAAACACCGGTCACA
GAATCGTCGTATGCAGCTCGAGCTGCATACGACGATTCTGTGATTTTTGCCTCCAAGGCCTGCAGGAGTC
AATGGGAAAAACCCATTGGAGCCAAGTACACTGACTCAATAGGGACTTTCCATTGGGTTTTGCCCAGTAC
ATAAGGTCAATAGGGGGTGAGTCAACAGGAAAGTCCCATTGGAGCCAAGTACATTGAGTCAATAGGGACT
TTCCAATGGGTTTTGCCCAGTACATAAGGTCAATGGGAGGTAAGCCAATGGGTTTTTCCCATTACTGACA
TGTATACTGAGTCATTAGGGACTTTCCAATGGGTTTTGCCCAGTACATAAGGTCAATAGGGGTGAATCAA
CAGGAAAGTCCCATTGGAGCCAAGTACACTGAGTCAATAGGGACTTTCCATTGGGTTTTGCCCAGTACAA
AAGGTCAATAGGGGGTGAGTCAATGGGTTTTTCCCATTATTGGCACATACATAAGGTCAATAGGGGTGAC
TAGTGGAGAAGAGCATGCTTGAGGGCTGAGTGCCCCTCAGTGGGCAGAGAGCACATGGCCCACAGTCCCT
GAGAAGTTGGGGGGAGGGGTGGGCAATTGAACTGGTGCCTAGAGAAGGTGGGGCTTGGGTAAACTGGGAA
AGTGATGTGGTGTACTGGCTCCACCTTTTTCCCCAGGGTGGGGGAGAACCATATATAAGTGCAGTAGTCT
CTGTGAACATTCGGTTTAGTGAACCTGCAGGTCGGCCGCCACGACCGGTGCCACCATGACTGAATACAAA
CCAACTGTTCGCCTGGCAACTCGTGATGATGTTCCACGTGCAGTTCGCACCCTGGCTGCTGCATTTGCTG
ACTACCCTGCAACCCGTCACACTGTGGACCCAGACCGCCACATTGAACGTGTGACTGAACTGCAGGAGCT
GTTCCTGACCCGTGTGGGCCTGGACATTGGCAAAGTGTGGGTGGCAGATGATGGTGCTGCTGTGGCAGTG
TGGACCACCCCTGAATCTGTTGAAGCTGGTGCAGTGTTTGCTGAGATTGGCCCACGCATGGCAGAACTGT
CTGGCAGCCGCCTGGCAGCACAACAGCAGATGGAAGGTCTGCTGGCACCACACCGCCCAAAAGAACCTGC
TTGGTTCCTGGCAACTGTGGGTGTGAGCCCTGACCACCAGGGTAAGGGCCTGGGCTCTGCAGTGGTGCTG
CCTGGTGTGGAAGCAGCTGAACGTGCAGGTGTGCCTGCTTTCCTGGAGACCTCAGCTCCACGCAACCTGC
CTTTCTATGAACGCCTGGGCTTCACTGTGACTGCTGATGTGGAAGTGCCAGAAGGCCCACGCACTTGGTG
CATGACTCGCAAACCAGGTGCTAGCCTTGGCTCCGGCGAGGGCAGGGGAAGTCTTCTAACATGCGGGGAC
GTGGAGGAAAATCCCGGCCCACTCGGCTACCCCTACGACGTGCCCGACTACGCCAGCGGCATGGCCAGAA
AGGTGGATCTGACAAGCTGTGACAGAGAACCCATCCACATTCCTGGCAGCATCCAACCCTGTGGCTGCCT
CCTGGCTTGTGATGCACAAGCAGTCAGGATTACAAGGATTACAGAAAATGCTGGAGCCTTCTTTGGAAGG
GAAACCCCTAGGGTGGGAGAGCTGTTGGCCGATTACTTTGGCGAAACAGAGGCCCATGCCTTGAGAAACG
CACTGGCTCAGAGCTCTGATCCTAAAAGGCCTGCTCTGATCTTTGGCTGGAGAGATGGCCTCACTGGCAG
AACCTTCGATATTAGCCTCCATAGGCACGATGGAACCTCCATTATTGAATTTGAGCCCGCTGCCGCTGAG
CAGGCTGATAACCCTCTGAGACTCACAAGACAAATCATTGCCAGGACCAAGGAACTCAAGTCCCTGGAAG
AAATGGCAGCCAGGGTGCCAAGATATCTCCAGGCTATGCTGGGCTACCACAGAGTCATGCTGTATAGGTT
TGCTGATGATGGAAGCGGGAAGGTCATTGGGGAGGCAAAGAGGTCTGACCTCGAAAGCTTCTTGGGACAA
CACTTCCCTGCCAGCCTGGTCCCCCAGCAGGCCAGGCTGCTCTATCTCAAGAATGCCATCAGGGTGGTGT
CTGATAGCAGAGGGATCAGCTCCAGAATCGTCCCTGAGCATGACGCCTCTGGCGCTGCCCTGGATTTGAG
CTTTGCTCACCTCAGGAGCATCTCTCCTATACATTTGGAATTTCTGAGGAACATGGGGGTGTCTGCCTCC
ATGAGCCTGAGCATCATTATCGATGGCACCCTCTGGGGCCTCATTATCTGCCACCACTATGAACCTAGAG
CTGTCCCTATGGCACAGAGAGTGGCTGCTGAGATGTTCGCTGATTTTCTCAGCTTGCACTTTACTGCTGC
TCATCACCAAAGATAAGAGTTCGCGTCTGGAACAATCAACCTCTGGATTACAAAATTTGTGAAAGATTGA
CTGGTATTCTTAACTATGTTGCTCCTTTTACGCTATGTGGATACGCTGCTTTAATGCCTTTGTATCATGC
TATTGCTTCCCGTATGGCTTTCATTTTCTCCTCCTTGTATAAATCCTGGTTGCTGTCTCTTTATGAGGAG
TTGTGGCCCGTTGTCAGGCAACGTGGCGTGGTGTGCACTGTGTTTGCTGACGCAACCCCCACTGGTTGGG
GCATTGCCACCACCTGTCAGCTCCTTTCCGGGACTTTCGCTTTCCCCCTCCCTATTGCCACGGCGGAACT
CATCGCCGCCTGCCTTGCCCGCTGCTGGACAGGGGCTCGGCTGTTGGGCACTGACAATTCCGTGGTGTTG
TCGGGGAAGCTGACGTCCTTTCCATGGCTGCTCGCCTGTGTTGCCACCTGGATTCTGCGCGGGACGTCCT
TCTGCTACGTCCCTTCGGCCCTCAATCCAGCGGACCTTCCTTCCCGCGGCCTGCTGCCGGCTCTGCGGCC
TCTTCCGCGTCTTCGCCTTCGCCCTCAGACGAGTCGGATCTCCCTTTGGGCCGCCTCCCCGCCTGGAATT
AATTCTGGCTAAGCACTTCGTGGCCGTCGATCGTTTAAAGGGAGGTAGTGAGTCGAGATATCGATACTAG
TGATCCAGACATGATAAGATACATTGATGAGTTTGGACAAACCACAACTAGAATGCAGTGAAAAAAATGC
TTTATTTGTGAAATTTGTGATGCTATTGCTTTATTTGTAACCATTATAAGCTGCAATAAACAAGTTAACA
ACAACAATTGCATTCATTTTATGTTTCAGGTTCAGGGGGAGGTGTGGGAGGTTTTTTAAAGCAAGTAAAA
CCTCTACAAATGTGGTATGGCTGATTATGATCCTCTAGAGGGACAGCCCCCCCCCAAAGCCCCCAGGGAT
GTAATTACGTCCCTCCCCCGCTAGGGGGCAGCAGCGAGCCGCCCGGGGCTCCGCTCCGGTCCGGCGCTCC
CCCCGCATCCCCGAGCCGGCAGCGTGCGGGGACAGCCCGGGCACGGGGAAGGTGGCACGGGATCGCTTTC
CTCTGAACGCTTCTCGCTGCTCTTTGAGCCTGCAGACACCTGGGGGGATACGGGGAAAAAGCCATACCAA
TGGAGCTCACGGGGACAGCCCCCCCCCAAAGCCCCCAGGGATGTAATTACGTCCCTCCCCCGCTAGGGGG
CAGCAGCGAGCCGCCCGGGGCTCCGCTCCGGTCCGGCGCTCCCCCCGCATCCCCGAGCCGGCAGCGTGCG
GGGACAGCCCGGGCACGGGGAAGGTGGCACGGGATCGCTTTCCTCTGAACGCTTCTCGCTGCTCTTTGAG
CCTGCAGACACCTGGGGGGATACGGGGAAAAAGAATTCGATAAAAGTTTTGTTACTTTATAGAAGAAATT
TTGAGTTTTTGTTTTTTTTAATAAATAAATAAACATAAATAAATTGTTTGTTGAATTTATTATTAGTATG
TAAGTGTAAATATAATAAAACTTAATATCTATTCAAATTAATAAATAAACCTCGATATACAGACCGATAA
AACACATGCGTCAATTTTACACATGATTATCTTTAACGTACGTCACAATATGATTATCTTTCTAGGGTTA
ATCTAGCTGCGTGTTCTGCAGCGTGTCGAGCATCTTCATCTGCTCCATCACGCTGTAAAACACATTTGCA
CCGCGAGTCTGCCCGTCCTCCACGGGTTCAAAAACGTGAATGAACGAGGCGCGCTCACTGGCCGTCGTTT
TACAACGTCGTGACTGGGAAAACCCTGGCGTTACCCAACTTAATCGCCTTGCAGCACATCCCCCTTTCGC
CAGCTGGCGTAATAGCGAAGAGGCCCGCACCGATCGCCCTTCCCAACAGTTGCGCAGCCTGAATGGCGAA
TGGG
[124 nt withheld, positions 5745-5868]
C
[91 nt withheld, positions 5870-5960]
A
[49 nt withheld, positions 5962-6010]
CCTTTGACGTTGGAGTCCACGTTCTTT
[37 nt withheld, positions 6038-6074]
ACCCTATCTCGGTCTATTCTTTTGATTTATAAGGGATTTTGCCGATTTCGGCCTATTGGTTAAAAAATGA
GCTGATTTAACAAAAATTTAACGCGAATTTTAACAAAATATTAACGCTTACAATTTAGGTGGCACTTTTC
GGGGAAATGTGCGCGGAACCCCTATTTGTTTATTTTTCTAAATACATTCAAATATGTATCCGCTCATGAG
ACAATAACCCTGATAAATGCTTCAATAATATTGAAAAAGGAAGAGTATGAGTATTCAACATTTCCGTGTC
GCCCTTATTCCCTTTTTTGCGGCATTTTGCCTTCCTGTTTTTGCTCACCCAGAAACGCTGGTGAAAGTAA
AAGATGCTGAAGATCAGTTGGGTGCACGAGTGGGTTACATCGAACTGGATCTCAACAGCGGTAAGATCCT
TGAGAGTTTTCGCCCCGAAGAACGTTTTCCAATGATGAGCACTTTTAAAGTTCTGCTATGTGGCGCGGTA
TTATCCCGTATTGACGCCGGGCAAGAGCAACTCGGTCGCCGCATACACTATTCTCAGAATGACTTGGTTG
AGTACTCACCAGTCACAGAAAAGCATCTTACGGATGGCATGACAGTAAGAGAATTATGCAGTGCTGCCAT
AACCATGAGTGATAACACTGCGGCCAACTTACTTCTGACAACGATCGGAGGACCGAAGGAGCTAACCGCT
TTTTTGCACAACATGGGGGATCATGTAACTCGCCTTGATCGTTGGGAACCGGAGCTGAATGAAGCCATAC
CAAACGACGAGCGTGACACCACGATGCCTGTAGCAATGGCAACAACGTTGCGCAAACTATTAACTGGCGA
ACTACTTACTCTAGCTTCCCGGCAACAATTAATAGACTGGATGGAGGCGGATAAAGTTGCAGGACCACTT
CTGCGCTCGGCCCTTCCGGCTGGCTGGTTTATTGCTGATAAATCTGGAGCCGGTGAGCGTGGGTCTCGCG
GTATCATTGCAGCACTGGGGCCAGATGGTAAGCCCTCCCGTATCGTAGTTATCTACACGACGGGGAGTCA
GGCAACTATGGATGAACGAAATAGACAGATCGCTGAGATAGGTGCCTCACTGATTAAGCATTGGTAACTG
TCAGACCAAGTTTACTCATATATACTTTAGATTGATTTAAAACTTCATTTTTAATTTAAAAGGATCTAGG
TGAAGATCCTTTTTGATAATCTCATGACCAAAATCCCTTAACGTGAGTTTTCGTTCCACTGAGCGTCAGA
CCCCGTAGAAAAGATCAAAGGATCTTCTTGAGATCCTTTTTTTCTGCGCGTAATCTGCTGCTTGCAAACA
AAAAAACCACCGCTACCAGCGGTGGTTTGTTTGCCGGATCAAGAGCTACCAACTCTTTTTCCGAAGGTAA
CTGGCTTCAGCAGAGCGCAGATACCAAATACTGTTCTTCTAGTGTAGCCGTAGTTAGGCCACCACTTCAA
GAACTCTGTAGCACCGCCTACATACCTCGCTCTGCTAATCCTGTTACCAGTGGCTGCTGCCAGTGGCGAT
AAGTCGTGTCTTACCGGGTTGGACTCAAGACGATAGTTACCGGATAAGGCGCAGCGGTCGGGCTGAACGG
GGGGTTCGTGCACACAGCCCAGCTTGGAGCGAACGACCTACACCGAACTGAGATACCTACAGCGTGAGCT
ATGAGAAAGCGCCACGCTTCCCGAAGGGAGAAAGGCGGACAGGTATCCGGTAAGCGGCAGGGTCGGAACA
GGAGAGCGCACGAGGGAGCTTCCAGGGGGAAACGCCTGGTATCTTTATAGTCCTGTCGGGTTTCGCCACC
TCTGACTTGAGCGTCGATTTTTGTGATGCTCGTCAGGGGGGCGGAGCCTATGGAAAAACGCCAGCAACGC
GGCCTTTTTACGGTTCCTGGCCTTTTGCTGGCCTTTTGCTCACATGTTCTTTCCTGCGTTATCCCCTGAT
TCTGTGGATAACCGTATTACCGCCTTTGAGTGAGCTGATACCGCTCGCCGCAGCCGAACGACCGAGCGCA
GCGAGTCAGTGAGCGAGGAAGCGGAAGAGCGCCCAATACGCAAACCGCCTCTCCCCGCGCGTTGGCCGAT
TCATTAATGCAGCTGGCACGACAGGTTTCCCGACTGGAAAGCGGGCAGTGAGCGCAACGCAATTAATGTG
AGTTAGCTCACTCATTAGGCACCCCAGGC
